Addgene plasmid #89398: pFlagCMV-mCALEBshort
Purpose: mammalian expression of mouse CSPG5 short isoform
Depositing lab: Fritz Rathjen. Depositing organization: Max-Delbrueck-Centrum fuer Molekulare Medizin (MDC).
Backbone
  Vector backbone: pFlag-CMV
  Backbone manufacturer: Sigma
  Vector type: Mammalian Expression
Growth in bacteria
  Bacterial resistance: Ampicillin, 100 μg/mL
  Growth temperature: 37°C
  Growth strain: DH5alpha
  Copy number: High Copy
Gene/Insert
  Gene/Insert name: CSPG5 (alt names: Chondroitin Sulfate Proteoglycan 5; CALEB)
  Species: M. musculus (mouse)
  Mutation: short isoform
  Entrez Gene: Cspg5 (a.k.a. Caleb, Ngc)
  Promoter: CMV
  Tag / fusion protein: Flag (N terminal on backbone)
  Cloning method: Restriction Enzyme; 5′ cloning site BamHI (unknown if destroyed); 3′ cloning site BamHI (unknown if destroyed)
  Sequencing primers: 5′ CMV-F
Terms and licenses: Academic/Nonprofit Terms; Industry Terms: Not Available to Industry
How to cite: pFlagCMV-mCALEBshort was a gift from Fritz Rathjen (Addgene plasmid # 89398 ; http://n2t.net/addgene:89398 ; RRID:Addgene_89398)
