[The description below was written by a language model from this plasmid's Addgene catalogue record and pLannotate feature annotations shown in this document.]
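Description:
pFlagCMV-mCALEBshort is a mammalian expression plasmid built on the commercial pFlag-CMV backbone and carrying the short isoform of mouse Cspg5 (chondroitin sulfate proteoglycan 5, also known as CALEB or Ngc). It is maintained in E. coli through a high-copy ColE1/pUC-type origin and selected with ampicillin via the β-lactamase gene and its own promoter. An f1 origin is also present, which would permit single-stranded DNA production. Remnants of bacterial lac elements (lacZα and lacI fragments, lac promoter and operator, CAP site) and a T7 promoter are backbone leftovers with no evident role in expression of the insert.

The expression cassette consists of the human cytomegalovirus immediate-early enhancer and promoter, followed by a preprotrypsin leader sequence, the Cspg5 coding region, and the human growth hormone polyadenylation signal. The catalogue entry lists an N-terminal Flag tag supplied by the backbone. The automated annotation does not call it as a separate feature, but there is an unannotated gap between the leader and the Cspg5 fragment where it would be expected to lie. In this arrangement the heterologous leader directs the protein into the secretory pathway, so that after signal cleavage the epitope tag would sit at the exposed N-terminus of the mature protein. The insert was cloned through BamHI at both ends. An SV40 enhancer/early promoter region lies downstream of the cassette, but no mammalian selection marker is annotated, so the plasmid appears suited mainly to transient transfection. Its stated purpose is expression of the mouse CSPG5 short isoform in mammalian cells, with the Flag tag allowing detection or purification.
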