Features (pLannotate 1.2.2; 16 found; start..end, strand, type, name):
     14..442     +  rep_origin     f1 ori (sequence partly withheld): f1 bacteriophage origin of replication; arrow indicates direction of (+) strand synthesis
    473..627     -  CDS            lacZα (fragment): LacZα fragment of β-galactosidase; lacZ fragment
    787..1166    +  enhancer       CMV enhancer: human cytomegalovirus immediate early enhancer
   1168..1367    +  promoter       CMV promoter: human cytomegalovirus (CMV) immediate early promoter
   1401..1445    +  CDS            preprotrypsin leader: leader sequence from mouse preprotrypsin
   1524..3056    +  CDS            Cspg5 (fragment): CSPG5_MOUSE - Also known as Caleb, Ngc From Mus musculus (Mouse).
   3073..3695    +  polyA_signal   hGH poly(A) signal: human growth hormone polyadenylation signal
   3724..4053    +  promoter       SV40 promoter: SV40 enhancer and early promoter
   4092..4110    -  promoter       T7 promoter: promoter for bacteriophage T7 RNA polymerase
   4148..4164    -  protein_bind   lac operator: The lac repressor binds to the lac operator to inhibit transcription in E. coli. This inhibition can be relieved by adding lactose or isopropyl-β-D-thiogalactopyranoside (IPTG). lac repressor encoded by lacI
   4172..4202    -  promoter       lac promoter: promoter for the E. coli lac operon
   4217..4238    -  protein_bind   CAP binding site: CAP binding activates transcription in the presence of cAMP. E. coli catabolite activator protein
   4251..4343    -  CDS            lacI (fragment): lac repressor; lacI; The lac repressor binds to the lac operator to inhibit transcription in E. coli. This inhibition can be relieved by adding lactose or isopropyl-β-D-thiogalactopyranoside (IPTG).
   4526..5114    -  rep_origin     ori: high-copy-number ColE1/pMB1/pBR322/pUC origin of replication
   5285..6145    -  CDS            AmpR: β-lactamase; bla; confers resistance to ampicillin, carbenicillin, and related antibiotics
   6146..6250    -  promoter       AmpR promoter: bla
>Addgene plasmid #89398 | pFlagCMV-mCALEBshort | addgene full sequence | sequence record 177323 | Addgene NGS Result
AAAGTGCCACCTG
[124 nt withheld, positions 14-137]
C
[91 nt withheld, positions 139-229]
A
[49 nt withheld, positions 231-279]
CCTTTGACGTTGGAGTCCACGTTCTTT
[37 nt withheld, positions 307-343]
ACCCTATCTCGGTCTATTCTTTTGATTTATAAGGGATTTTGCCGATTTCGGCCTATTGGTTAAAAAATGA
GCTGATTTAACAAAAATTTAACGCGAATTTTAACAAAATATTAACGCTTACAATTTCCATTCGCCATTCA
GGCTGCGCAACTGTTGGGAAGGGCGATCGGTGCGGGCCTCTTCGCTATTACGCCAGCTGGCGAAAGGGGG
ATGTGCTGCAAGGCGATTAAGTTGGGTAACGCCAGGGTTTTCCCAGTCACGACGTTGTAAAACGACGGCC
AGTGCCAAGCTGATCTATACATTGAATCAATATTGGCAATTAGCCATATTAGTCATTGGTTATATAGCAT
AAATCAATATTGGCTATTGGCCATTGCATACGTTGTATCTATATCATAATATGTACATTTATATTGGCTC
ATGTCCAATATGACCGCCATGTTGACATTGATTATTGACTAGTTATTAATAGTAATCAATTACGGGGTCA
TTAGTTCATAGCCCATATATGGAGTTCCGCGTTACATAACTTACGGTAAATGGCCCGCCTGGCTGACCGC
CCAACGACCCCCGCCCATTGACGTCAATAATGACGTATGTTCCCATAGTAACGCCAATAGGGACTTTCCA
TTGACGTCAATGGGTGGAGTATTTACGGTAAACTGCCCACTTGGCAGTACATCAAGTGTATCATATGCCA
AGTCCGCCCCCTATTGACGTCAATGACGGTAAATGGCCCGCCTGGCATTATGCCCAGTACATGACCTTAC
GGGACTTTCCTACTTGGCAGTACATCTACGTATTAGTCATCGCTATTACCATGGTGATGCGGTTTTGGCA
GTACACCAATGGGCGTGGATAGCGGTTTGACTCACGGGGATTTCCAAGTCTCCACCCCATTGACGTCAAT
GGGAGTTTGTTTTGGCACCAAAATCAACGGGACTTTCCAAAATGTCGTAATAACCCCGCCCCGTTGACGC
AAATGGGCGGTAGGCGTGTACGGTGGGAGGTCTATATAAGCAGAGCTCGTTTAGTGAACCGTCAGAATTA
ATTCACCATGTCTGCACTTCTGATCCTAGCTCTTGTTGGAGCTGCAGTTGCTGACTACAAAGACGATGAC
GACAAGCTTGCGGCCGCGAATTCATCGATAGATCTGATATCGGTACCAGTCGACTCTAGAGGATCCGTAC
CGGCACGGGAAACGGGCAGTGCGATCGAGGCTGAAGAGCTGGTGAGGAGCAGCCTGGCATGGGAGTCACG
TGCCAATGACACGCGGGAGGAAGCCGGCCTGCCAGCAGCTGGGGAAGATGAGACCTCGTGGACAGAGCGG
GGCAGTGAGATGGCTGCGGTGGGCCCTGGGGTCGGGCCAGAGGAGGCACTAGAGGCATCGGCTGCAGTGA
CTGGCACTGCCTGGCTAGAGGCAGATGGCCCAGGCCTGGGTGGAGTGACTGCAGAGGCTGGCAGTGGCGA
CGCCCAGACCCTTCCAGCTACGCTCCAGGCTCCTGATGAGGCCCTTGGGTCATCTACAATGCCCCCTGCC
ATCCCTGAGGCTACTGAAACCAGTGGACCTCCCTCCCCTGCTGTCCATGATAAGCCTAGTGTAGGCCCTG
AACTCCCTAAAGAGATCCCCTTGGAGGTTCGGCTGAACCTGGGAGGCAGCACACCAGAGCCCACTTTTCC
CCTTCAGGGCACTCTCGAGACCCAACCAGCCTCAGATATAATTGACATTGATTACTTTGAAGGATTGGAT
AGTGAGGGTCGTGGTGCAGACATGGGCAGCTTCCCGGGGTCACCAGGAACCTCAGAAAATCACCCTGATA
CCGAAGGAGAGACCCCTTCCTGGAGCCTGCTTGATTTGTATGATGACTTCACCCCTTTTGATGAGTCTGA
TTTCTACCCCACCACATCCTTCTATGATGATTTGGAAGAGGAGGAAGAAGAGGAGGAGGATAAGGATACA
GTAGGAGGTGGAGACCTGGAAGATGAAAACGACCTTCTCCTGCCCTCTCAAAAGCCTGGTGTGGGGCCTG
GGACAGGACAGCCCAACAACCGGTGGCATGCTGTTCCCCCACAGCATACTCTGGGGATGGTACCTGGCAG
CAGCATCTCTCTTAGGCCCCGCCCCGGAGATCCAGGCAAGGACCTGGCCTCAGGAGAAAATGGCACAGAG
TGCCGAGTTGGCTTCGTCAGGCACAATGGCTCCTGCCGGTCAGTCTGTGACCTCTTTCCGAGTTACTGTC
ACAACGGCGGCCAGTGCTACCTGGTGGAGAACATAGGGGCTTTCTGCAGGTGTAACACCCAGGACTACAT
CTGGCACAAGGGGATGCGCTGTGAGTCCATCATCACGGACTTCCAGGTGATGTGCGTGGCCGTTGGCTCG
GCTGCTCTCGTGCTTCTCCTCCTGTTCATGATGACTGTGTTCTTTGCCAAGAAGCTCTATCTGCTCAAGA
CTGAGAATACCAAGCTGCGGAGGACCAATAAATTCCGGACCCCATCTGAGCTCCACAACGACAACTTCTC
CCTCTCCACCATTGCCGAGGGCTCTCATCCAAATGACGACCCCAGCGCTCCCCACAAAATCCAGGACCCT
CTCAAGTCCCGCCTGAAGGAGGAAGAGTCCTTTAACATCCAGAACTCCATGTCACCCAAACTTGAGGGTG
GCAAAGGTGACCAGGATGACTTGGGGGTGAACTGTCTGCAGAATAACCTAACCTGAGACTGAGGATCCCG
GGTGGCATCCCTGTGACCCCTCCCCAGTGCCTCTCCTGGCCCTGGAAGTTGCCACTCCAGTGCCCACCAG
CCTTGTCCTAATAAAATTAAGTTGCATCATTTTGTCTGACTAGGTGTCCTTCTATAATATTATGGGGTGG
AGGGGGGTGGTATGGAGCAAGGGGCAAGTTGGGAAGACAACCTGTAGGGCCTGCGGGGTCTATTGGGAAC
CAAGCTGGAGTGCAGTGGCACAATCTTGGCTCACTGCAATCTCCGCCTCCTGGGTTCAAGCGATTCTCCT
GCCTCAGCCTCCCGAGTTGTTGGGATTCCAGGCATGCATGACCAGGCTCAGCTAATTTTTGTTTTTTTGG
TAGAGACGGGGTTTCACCATATTGGCCAGGCTGGTCTCCAACTCCTAATCTCAGGTGATCTACCCACCTT
GGCCTCCCAAATTGCTGGGATTACAGGCGTGAACCACTGCTCCCTTCCCTGTCCTTCTGATTTTAAAATA
ACTATACCAGCAGGAGGACGTCCAGACACAGCATAGGCTACCTGGCCATGCCCAACCGGTGGGACATTTG
AGTTGCTTGCTTGGCACTGTCCTCTCATGCGTTGGGTCCACTCAGTAGATGCCTGTTGAATTGGGTACGC
GGCCAGCTTGGCTGTGGAATGTGTGTCAGTTAGGGTGTGGAAAGTCCCCAGGCTCCCCAGCAGGCAGAAG
TATGCAAAGCATGCATCTCAATTAGTCAGCAACCAGGTGTGGAAAGTCCCCAGGCTCCCCAGCAGGCAGA
AGTATGCAAAGCATGCATCTCAATTAGTCAGCAACCATAGTCCCGCCCCTAACTCCGCCCATCCCGCCCC
TAACTCCGCCCAGTTCCGCCCATTCTCCGCCCCATGGCTGACTAATTTTTTTTATTTATGCAGAGGCCGA
GGCCGCCTCGGCCTCTGAGCTATTCCAGAAGTAGTGAGGAGGCTTTTTTGGAGGCCTAGGCTTTTGCAAA
AAGCTCCTCGAGGAACTGAAAAACCAGAAAGTTAATTCCCTATAGTGAGTCGTATTAAATTCGTAATCAT
GTCATAGCTGTTTCCTGTGTGAAATTGTTATCCGCTCACAATTCCACACAACATACGAGCCGGAAGCATA
AAGTGTAAAGCCTGGGGTGCCTAATGAGTGAGCTAACTCACATTAATTGCGTTGCGCTCACTGCCCGCTT
TCCAGTCGGGAAACCTGTCGTGCCAGCTGCATTAATGAATCGGCCAACGCGCGGGGAGAGGCGGTTTGCG
TATTGGGCGCTCTTCCGCTTCCTCGCTCACTGACTCGCTGCGCTCGGTCGTTCGGCTGCGGCGAGCGGTA
TCAGCTCACTCAAAGGCGGTAATACGGTTATCCACAGAATCAGGGGATAACGCAGGAAAGAACATGTGAG
CAAAAGGCCAGCAAAAGGCCAGGAACCGTAAAAAGGCCGCGTTGCTGGCGTTTTTCCATAGGCTCCGCCC
CCCTGACGAGCATCACAAAAATCGACGCTCAAGTCAGAGGTGGCGAAACCCGACAGGACTATAAAGATAC
CAGGCGTTTCCCCCTGGAAGCTCCCTCGTGCGCTCTCCTGTTCCGACCCTGCCGCTTACCGGATACCTGT
CCGCCTTTCTCCCTTCGGGAAGCGTGGCGCTTTCTCATAGCTCACGCTGTAGGTATCTCAGTTCGGTGTA
GGTCGTTCGCTCCAAGCTGGGCTGTGTGCACGAACCCCCCGTTCAGCCCGACCGCTGCGCCTTATCCGGT
AACTATCGTCTTGAGTCCAACCCGGTAAGACACGACTTATCGCCACTGGCAGCAGCCACTGGTAACAGGA
TTAGCAGAGCGAGGTATGTAGGCGGTGCTACAGAGTTCTTGAAGTGGTGGCCTAACTACGGCTACACTAG
AAGAACAGTATTTGGTATCTGCGCTCTGCTGAAGCCAGTTACCTTCGGAAAAAGAGTTGGTAGCTCTTGA
TCCGGCAAACAAACCACCGCTGGTAGCGGTGGTTTTTTTGTTTGCAAGCAGCAGATTACGCGCAGAAAAA
AAGGATCTCAAGAAGATCCTTTGATCTTTTCTACGGGGTCTGACGCTCAGTGGAACGAAAACTCACGTTA
AGGGATTTTGGTCATGAGATTATCAAAAAGGATCTTCACCTAGATCCTTTTAAATTAAAAATGAAGTTTT
AAATCAATCTAAAGTATATATGAGTAAACTTGGTCTGACAGTTACCAATGCTTAATCAGTGAGGCACCTA
TCTCAGCGATCTGTCTATTTCGTTCATCCATAGTTGCCTGACTCCCCGTCGTGTAGATAACTACGATACG
GGAGGGCTTACCATCTGGCCCCAGTGCTGCAATGATACCGCGAGACCCACGCTCACCGGCTCCAGATTTA
TCAGCAATAAACCAGCCAGCCGGAAGGGCCGAGCGCAGAAGTGGTCCTGCAACTTTATCCGCCTCCATCC
AGTCTATTAATTGTTGCCGGGAAGCTAGAGTAAGTAGTTCGCCAGTTAATAGTTTGCGCAACGTTGTTGC
CATTGCTACAGGCATCGTGGTGTCACGCTCGTCGTTTGGTATGGCTTCATTCAGCTCCGGTTCCCAACGA
TCAAGGCGAGTTACATGATCCCCCATGTTGTGCAAAAAAGCGGTTAGCTCCTTCGGTCCTCCGATCGTTG
TCAGAAGTAAGTTGGCCGCAGTGTTATCACTCATGGTTATGGCAGCACTGCATAATTCTCTTACTGTCAT
GCCATCCGTAAGATGCTTTTCTGTGACTGGTGAGTACTCAACCAAGTCATTCTGAGAATAGTGTATGCGG
CGACCGAGTTGCTCTTGCCCGGCGTCAATACGGGATAATACCGCGCCACATAGCAGAACTTTAAAAGTGC
TCATCATTGGAAAACGTTCTTCGGGGCGAAAACTCTCAAGGATCTTACCGCTGTTGAGATCCAGTTCGAT
GTAACCCACTCGTGCACCCAACTGATCTTCAGCATCTTTTACTTTCACCAGCGTTTCTGGGTGAGCAAAA
ACAGGAAGGCAAAATGCCGCAAAAAAGGGAATAAGGGCGACACGGAAATGTTGAATACTCATACTCTTCC
TTTTTCAATATTATTGAAGCATTTATCAGGGTTATTGTCTCATGAGCGGATACATATTTGAATGTATTTA
GAAAAATAAACAAATAGGGGTTCCGCGCACATTTCCCCGA
